>Addgene plasmid #89920 | BB2_L_DE_syn_BbsI | addgene full sequence | sequence record 181149 | Addgene NGS Result
CATTAATGCAGCTGGCACGACAGGTTTCCCGACTGGAAAGCGGGCAGTGAGCGCAACACTAGTCGCAAAA
AACCCCGCCCCTGACAGGGCGGGGTTTTTTCGCGGTCTCCAGCTGGAGGCGTCTTCGGATCCCTCGAGGA
AGACGCCGCTGGAGGGAGACCACCGGTGCCGCTACAGGGCGCGTCAGGTGGCACTTTTCGGGGAAATGTG
CGCGGAACCCCTATTTGTTTATTTTTCTAAATACATTCAAATATGTATCCGCTCATGAGACAATAACCCT
GATAAATGCTTCAATAATATTGAAAAAGGAAGAGTATGAGTATTCAACATTTCCGTGTCGCCCTTATTCC
CTTTTTTGCGGCATTTTGCCTTCCTGTTTTTGCTCACCCAGAAACGCTGGTGAAAGTAAAAGATGCTGAA
GATCAGTTGGGTGCACGAGTGGGTTACATCGAACTGGATCTCAACAGCGGTAAGATCCTTGAGAGTTTTC
GCCCCGAAGAACGTTTTCCAATGATGAGCACTTTTAAAGTTCTGCTATGTGGCGCGGTATTATCCCGTAT
TGACGCCGGGCAAGAGCAACTCGGTCGCCGCATACACTATTCTCAGAATGACTTGGTTGAGTACTCACCA
GTCACAGAAAAGCATCTTACGGATGGCATGACAGTAAGAGAATTATGCAGTGCTGCCATAACCATGAGTG
ATAACACTGCGGCCAACTTACTTCTGACAACGATCGGAGGACCGAAGGAGCTAACCGCTTTTTTGCACAA
CATGGGGGATCATGTAACTCGCCTTGATCGTTGGGAACCGGAGCTGAATGAAGCCATACCAAACGACGAG
CGTGACACCACGATGCCTGTAGCAATGGCAACAACGTTGCGCAAACTATTAACTGGCGAACTACTTACTC
TAGCTTCCCGGCAACAATTAATAGACTGGATGGAGGCGGATAAAGTTGCAGGACCACTTCTGCGCTCGGC
CCTTCCGGCTGGCTGGTTTATTGCTGATAAATCTGGAGCCGGTGAGCGTGGCTCTCGCGGTATCATTGCA
GCACTGGGGCCAGATGGTAAGCCCTCCCGTATCGTAGTTATCTACACGACGGGGAGTCAGGCAACTATGG
ATGAACGAAATAGACAGATCGCTGAGATAGGTGCCTCACTGATTAAGCATTGGTAACTGTCAGACCAAGT
TTACTCATATATACTTTAGATTGATTTAAAACTTCATTTTTAATTTAAAAGGATCTAGGTGAAGATCCTT
TTTGATAATCTCATGAACAATAAAACTGTCTGCTTACATAAACAGTAATACAAGGGGTGTAGATCTCATG
ACCAAAATCCCTTAACGTGAGTTTTCGTTCCACTGAGCGTCAGACCCCGTAGAAAAGATCAAAGGATCTT
CTTGAGATCCTTTTTTTCTGCGCGTAATCTGCTGCTTGCAAACAAAAAAACCACCGCTACCAGCGGTGGT
TTGTTTGCCGGATCAAGAGCTACCAACTCTTTTTCCGAAGGTAACTGGCTTCAGCAGAGCGCAGATACCA
AATACTGTTCTTCTAGTGTAGCCGTAGTTAGGCCACCACTTCAAGAACTCTGTAGCACCGCCTACATACC
TCGCTCTGCTAATCCTGTTACCAGTGGCTGCTGCCAGTGGCGATAAGTCGTGTCTTACCGGGTTGGACTC
AAGACGATAGTTACCGGATAAGGCGCAGCGGTCGGGCTGAACGGGGGGTTCGTGCACACAGCCCAGCTTG
GAGCGAACGACCTACACCGAACTGAGATACCTACAGCGTGAGCTATGAGAAAGCGCCACGCTTCCCGAAG
GGAGAAAGGCGGACAGGTATCCGGTAAGCGGCAGGGTCGGAACAGGAGAGCGCACGAGGGAGCTTCCAGG
GGGAAACGCCTGGTATCTTTATAGTCCTGTCGGGTTTCGCCACCTCTGACTTGAGCGTCGATTTTTGTGA
TGCTCGTCAGGGGGGCGGAGCCTATGGAAAAACGCCAGCAACGCGGCCTTTTTACGGTTCCTGGCCTTTT
GCTGGCCTTTTGCTCACATGTTCTTTCCTGCGTTATCCCCTGATTCTGTGGATAACCGTATTACCGCCTT
TGAGTGAGCTGATACCGCTCGCCGCAGCCGAACGACCGAGCGCAGCGAGTCAGTGAGCGAGGAAGCGGAA
GAGCGCCCAATACGCAAACCGCCTCTCCCCGCGCGTTGGCCGATT
Features (pLannotate 1.2.2; 5 found; start..end, strand, type, name):
    168..184     -  rep_origin     f1 ori (fragment): f1 bacteriophage origin of replication; arrow indicates direction of (+) strand synthesis
    211..315     +  promoter       AmpR promoter: bla
    316..1176    +  CDS            AmpR: β-lactamase; bla; confers resistance to ampicillin, carbenicillin, and related antibiotics
   1402..1990    +  rep_origin     ori: high-copy-number ColE1/pMB1/pBR322/pUC origin of replication
   2173..50      +  CDS            lacI (fragment) (across the origin): lac repressor; lacI; The lac repressor binds to the lac operator to inhibit transcription in E. coli. This inhibition can be relieved by adding lactose or isopropyl-β-D-thiogalactopyranoside (IPTG).
