[The description below was written by a language model from this plasmid's Addgene catalogue record and pLannotate feature annotations shown in this document.]
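Description:
BB2_L_DE_syn_BbsI is a small (2,215 bp) empty backbone plasmid that serves as a linker vector in a hierarchical Golden Gate-style modular cloning system developed for metabolic pathway construction and gene integration in Aspergillus niger. Although catalogued as a bacterial expression vector, it carries no insert and the annotation shows no expression cassette. Its role is that of an intermediate assembly recipient maintained in E. coli. According to the record, it is used to build a level-2 backbone (BB2) construct from level-1 (BB1) modules spanning fusion sites FS1 to FS4. Parts are cloned in with the type IIS enzyme BbsI, and the assembled unit is later released with BsaI. That release exposes fusion sites FSD and FSE, which define the position the unit will take in the next assembly level. Alternating the two type IIS enzymes in this way lets successive rounds of directional, scarless assembly proceed without recutting the products.

The annotated features are almost entirely those of a minimal cloning vector. A high-copy ColE1/pUC-type origin supports replication in E. coli, and a β-lactamase gene (AmpR) driven by its native bla promoter provides ampicillin selection. The remaining annotations are a very short f1 ori fragment and a short lacI fragment that spans the sequence origin. Both appear to be non-functional remnants of the parental vector. The BbsI and BsaI sites and the fusion-site overhangs are not annotated in the feature table, so their exact positions cannot be stated from the record. No fungal marker, promoter or integration sequence is annotated.
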