Addgene plasmid #89920: BB2_L_DE_syn_BbsI
Purpose: (Empty Backbone) Linker to construct BB2 from BB1(FS1 - FS4) with FSD and FSE (in with BbsI, out with BsaI)
Depositing lab: Michael Sauer. Depositing organization: Universitaet fur Bodenkultur Wien (BOKU-WIEN). Publication: An efficient tool for metabolic pathway construction and gene integration for Aspergillus niger. Sarkari P, Marx H, Blumhoff ML, Mattanovich D, Sauer M, Steiger MG. Bioresour Technol. 2017 May 4. pii: S0960-8524(17)30643-0. doi: 10.1016/j.biortech.2017.05.004. PubMed 28533066.
Backbone
  Vector backbone: BB2_L_DE_syn_BbsI
  Backbone size (bp): 2215
  Vector type: Bacterial Expression
Growth in bacteria
  Bacterial resistance: Ampicillin, 100 μg/mL
  Growth temperature: 37°C
  Growth strain: DH5alpha
  Copy number: Unknown
Gene/Insert
  Cloning method: Unknown
  Sequencing primers: 5′ CATTAATGCAGCTGGCAC; 3′ GGTTATTGTCTCATGAGCGG
Terms and licenses: Academic/Nonprofit Terms; Industry Terms: Not Available to Industry
How to cite: BB2_L_DE_syn_BbsI was a gift from Michael Sauer (Addgene plasmid # 89920 ; http://n2t.net/addgene:89920 ; RRID:Addgene_89920)
